>Addgene plasmid #237549 | TDP-43 K181E GFP | addgene full sequence | sequence record 471610 | Addgene NGS Result
TAGTTATTAATAGTAATCAATTACGGGGTCATTAGTTCATAGCCCATATATGGAGTTCCGCGTTACATAA
CTTACGGTAAATGGCCCGCCTGGCTGACCGCCCAACGACCCCCGCCCATTGACGTCAATAATGACGTATG
TTCCCATAGTAACGCCAATAGGGACTTTCCATTGACGTCAATGGGTGGAGTATTTACGGTAAACTGCCCA
CTTGGCAGTACATCAAGTGTATCATATGCCAAGTACGCCCCCTATTGACGTCAATGACGGTAAATGGCCC
GCCTGGCATTATGCCCAGTACATGACCTTATGGGACTTTCCTACTTGGCAGTACATCTACGTATTAGTCA
TCGCTATTACCATGGTGATGCGGTTTTGGCAGTACATCAATGGGCGTGGATAGCGGTTTGACTCACGGGG
ATTTCCAAGTCTCCACCCCATTGACGTCAATGGGAGTTTGTTTTGGCACCAAAATCAACGGGACTTTCCA
AAATGTCGTAACAACTCCGCCCCATTGACGCAAATGGGCGGTAGGCGTGTACGGTGGGAGGTCTATATAA
GCAGAGCTGGTTTAGTGAACCGTCAGATCCGCTAGCGCTACCGGTCGCCACCATGGTGAGCAAGGGCGAG
GAGCTGTTCACCGGGGTGGTGCCCATCCTGGTCGAGCTGGACGGCGACGTAAACGGCCACAAGTTCAGCG
TGTCCGGCGAGGGCGAGGGCGATGCCACCTACGGCAAGCTGACCCTGAAGTTCATCTGCACCACCGGCAA
GCTGCCCGTGCCCTGGCCCACCCTCGTGACCACCCTGACCTACGGCGTGCAGTGCTTCAGCCGCTACCCC
GACCACATGAAGCAGCACGACTTCTTCAAGTCCGCCATGCCCGAAGGCTACGTCCAGGAGCGCACCATCT
TCTTCAAGGACGACGGCAACTACAAGACCCGCGCCGAGGTGAAGTTCGAGGGCGACACCCTGGTGAACCG
CATCGAGCTGAAGGGCATCGACTTCAAGGAGGACGGCAACATCCTGGGGCACAAGCTGGAGTACAACTAC
AACAGCCACAACGTCTATATCATGGCCGACAAGCAGAAGAACGGCATCAAGGTGAACTTCAAGATCCGCC
ACAACATCGAGGACGGCAGCGTGCAGCTCGCCGACCACTACCAGCAGAACACCCCCATCGGCGACGGCCC
CGTGCTGCTGCCCGACAACCACTACCTGAGCACCCAGTCCGCCCTGAGCAAAGACCCCAACGAGAAGCGC
GATCACATGGTCCTGCTGGAGTTCGTGACCGCCGCCGGGATCACTCTCGGCATGGACGAGCTGTACAAGT
CCGGACTCAGATCTCGAGCTATGTCTGAATATATTCGGGTAACCGAAGATGAGAACGATGAGCCCATTGA
AATACCATCGGAAGACGATGGGACGGTGCTGCTCTCCACGGTTACAGCCCAGTTTCCAGGGGCGTGTGGG
CTTCGCTACAGGAATCCAGTGTCTCAGTGTATGAGAGGTGTCCGGCTGGTAGAAGGAATTCTGCATGCCC
CAGATGCTGGCTGGGGAAATCTGGTGTATGTTGTCAACTATCCAAAAGATAACAAAAGAAAAATGGATGA
GACAGATGCTTCATCAGCAGTGAAAGTGAAAAGAGCAGTCCAGAAAACATCCGATTTAATAGTGTTGGGT
CTCCCATGGAAAACAACCGAACAGGACCTGAAAGAGTATTTTAGTACCTTTGGAGAAGTTCTTATGGTGC
AGGTCAAGAAAGATCTTAAGACTGGTCATTCAAAGGGGTTTGGCTTTGTTCGTTTTACGGAATATGAAAC
ACAAGTGAAAGTAATGTCACAGCGACATATGATAGATGGACGATGGTGTGACTGCAAACTTCCTAATTCT
GAGCAAAGCCAAGATGAGCCTTTGAGAAGCAGAAAAGTGTTTGTGGGGCGCTGTACAGAGGACATGACTG
AGGATGAGCTGCGGGAGTTCTTCTCTCAGTACGGGGATGTGATGGATGTCTTCATCCCCAAGCCATTCAG
GGCCTTTGCCTTTGTTACATTTGCAGATGATCAGATTGCGCAGTCTCTTTGTGGAGAGGACTTGATCATT
AAAGGAATCAGCGTTCATATATCCAATGCCGAACCTAAGCACAATAGCAATAGACAGTTAGAAAGAAGTG
GAAGATTTGGTGGTAATCCAGGTGGCTTTGGGAATCAGGGTGGATTTGGTAATAGCAGAGGGGGTGGAGC
TGGTTTGGGAAACAATCAAGGTAGTAATATGGGTGGTGGGATGAACTTTGGTGCGTTCAGCATTAATCCA
GCCATGATGGCTGCCGCCCAGGCAGCACTACAGAGCAGTTGGGGTATGATGGGCATGTTAGCCAGCCAGC
AGAACCAGTCAGGCCCATCGGGTAATAACCAAAACCAAGGCAACATGCAGAGGGAGCCAAACCAGGCCTT
CGGTTCTGGAAATAACTCTTATAGTGGCTCTAATTCTGGTGCAGCAATTGGTTGGGGATCAGCATCCAAT
GCAGGGTCGGGCAGTGGTTTTAATGGAGGCTTTGGCTCAAGCATGGATTCTAAGTCTTCTGGCTGGGGAA
TGTAGGGATCCACCGGATCTAGATAACTGATCATAATCAGCCATACCACATTTGTAGAGGTTTTACTTGC
TTTAAAAAACCTCCCACACCTCCCCCTGAACCTGAAACATAAAATGAATGCAATTGTTGTTGTTAACTTG
TTTATTGCAGCTTATAATGGTTACAAATAAAGCAATAGCATCACAAATTTCACAAATAAAGCATTTTTTT
CACTGCATTCTAGTTGTGGTTTGTCCAAACTCATCAATGTATCTTAACGCGTAAATTGTAAGCGTTAATA
TTTTGTTAAAATTCGCGTTAAATTTTTGTTAAATCAGCTCATTTTTTAACCAATAGGCCGAAATCGGCAA
AATCCCTTATAAATCAAAAGAATAGACCGAGATAGGGT
[37 nt withheld, positions 2979-3015]
AAAGAACGTGGACTCCAACGTCAAAGG
[49 nt withheld, positions 3043-3091]
T
[91 nt withheld, positions 3093-3183]
G
[124 nt withheld, positions 3185-3308]
CAGGTGGCACTTTTCGGGGAAATGTGCGCGGAACCCCTATTTGTTTATTTTTCTAAATACATTCAAATAT
GTATCCGCTCATGAGACAATAACCCTGATAAATGCTTCAATAATATTGAAAAAGGAAGAGTCCTGAGGCG
GAAAGAACCAGCTGTGGAATGTGTGTCAGTTAGGGTGTGGAAAGTCCCCAGGCTCCCCAGCAGGCAGAAG
TATGCAAAGCATGCATCTCAATTAGTCAGCAACCAGGTGTGGAAAGTCCCCAGGCTCCCCAGCAGGCAGA
AGTATGCAAAGCATGCATCTCAATTAGTCAGCAACCATAGTCCCGCCCCTAACTCCGCCCATCCCGCCCC
TAACTCCGCCCAGTTCCGCCCATTCTCCGCCCCATGGCTGACTAATTTTTTTTATTTATGCAGAGGCCGA
GGCCGCCTCGGCCTCTGAGCTATTCCAGAAGTAGTGAGGAGGCTTTTTTGGAGGCCTAGGCTTTTGCAAA
GATCGATCAAGAGACAGGATGAGGATCGTTTCGCATGATTGAACAAGATGGATTGCACGCAGGTTCTCCG
GCCGCTTGGGTGGAGAGGCTATTCGGCTATGACTGGGCACAACAGACAATCGGCTGCTCTGATGCCGCCG
TGTTCCGGCTGTCAGCGCAGGGGCGCCCGGTTCTTTTTGTCAAGACCGACCTGTCCGGTGCCCTGAATGA
ACTGCAAGACGAGGCAGCGCGGCTATCGTGGCTGGCCACGACGGGCGTTCCTTGCGCAGCTGTGCTCGAC
GTTGTCACTGAAGCGGGAAGGGACTGGCTGCTATTGGGCGAAGTGCCGGGGCAGGATCTCCTGTCATCTC
ACCTTGCTCCTGCCGAGAAAGTATCCATCATGGCTGATGCAATGCGGCGGCTGCATACGCTTGATCCGGC
TACCTGCCCATTCGACCACCAAGCGAAACATCGCATCGAGCGAGCACGTACTCGGATGGAAGCCGGTCTT
GTCGATCAGGATGATCTGGACGAAGAGCATCAGGGGCTCGCGCCAGCCGAACTGTTCGCCAGGCTCAAGG
CGAGCATGCCCGACGGCGAGGATCTCGTCGTGACCCATGGCGATGCCTGCTTGCCGAATATCATGGTGGA
AAATGGCCGCTTTTCTGGATTCATCGACTGTGGCCGGCTGGGTGTGGCGGACCGCTATCAGGACATAGCG
TTGGCTACCCGTGATATTGCTGAAGAGCTTGGCGGCGAATGGGCTGACCGCTTCCTCGTGCTTTACGGTA
TCGCCGCTCCCGATTCGCAGCGCATCGCCTTCTATCGCCTTCTTGACGAGTTCTTCTGAGCGGGACTCTG
GGGTTCGAAATGACCGACCAAGCGACGCCCAACCTGCCATCACGAGATTTCGATTCCACCGCCGCCTTCT
ATGAAAGGTTGGGCTTCGGAATCGTTTTCCGGGACGCCGGCTGGATGATCCTCCAGCGCGGGGATCTCAT
GCTGGAGTTCTTCGCCCACCCTAGGGGGAGGCTAACTGAAACACGGAAGGAGACAATACCGGAAGGAACC
CGCGCTATGACGGCAATAAAAAGACAGAATAAAACGCACGGTGTTGGGTCGTTTGTTCATAAACGCGGGG
TTCGGTCCCAGGGCTGGCACTCTGTCGATACCCCACCGAGACCCCATTGGGGCCAATACGCCCGCGTTTC
TTCCTTTTCCCCACCCCACCCCCCAAGTTCGGGTGAAGGCCCAGGGCTCGCAGCCAACGTCGGGGCGGCA
GGCCCTGCCATAGCCTCAGGTTACTCATATATACTTTAGATTGATTTAAAACTTCATTTTTAATTTAAAA
GGATCTAGGTGAAGATCCTTTTTGATAATCTCATGACCAAAATCCCTTAACGTGAGTTTTCGTTCCACTG
AGCGTCAGACCCCGTAGAAAAGATCAAAGGATCTTCTTGAGATCCTTTTTTTCTGCGCGTAATCTGCTGC
TTGCAAACAAAAAAACCACCGCTACCAGCGGTGGTTTGTTTGCCGGATCAAGAGCTACCAACTCTTTTTC
CGAAGGTAACTGGCTTCAGCAGAGCGCAGATACCAAATACTGTTCTTCTAGTGTAGCCGTAGTTAGGCCA
CCACTTCAAGAACTCTGTAGCACCGCCTACATACCTCGCTCTGCTAATCCTGTTACCAGTGGCTGCTGCC
AGTGGCGATAAGTCGTGTCTTACCGGGTTGGACTCAAGACGATAGTTACCGGATAAGGCGCAGCGGTCGG
GCTGAACGGGGGGTTCGTGCACACAGCCCAGCTTGGAGCGAACGACCTACACCGAACTGAGATACCTACA
GCGTGAGCTATGAGAAAGCGCCACGCTTCCCGAAGGGAGAAAGGCGGACAGGTATCCGGTAAGCGGCAGG
GTCGGAACAGGAGAGCGCACGAGGGAGCTTCCAGGGGGAAACGCCTGGTATCTTTATAGTCCTGTCGGGT
TTCGCCACCTCTGACTTGAGCGTCGATTTTTGTGATGCTCGTCAGGGGGGCGGAGCCTATGGAAAAACGC
CAGCAACGCGGCCTTTTTACGGTTCCTGGCCTTTTGCTGGCCTTTTGCTCACATGTTCTTTCCTGCGTTA
TCCCCTGATTCTGTGGATAACCGTATTACCGCCATGCAT
Features (pLannotate 1.2.2; 15 found; start..end, strand, type, name):
     61..364     +  enhancer       CMV enhancer: human cytomegalovirus immediate early enhancer
    365..568     +  promoter       CMV promoter: human cytomegalovirus (CMV) immediate early promoter
    613..1329    +  CDS            EGFP: EGFP is a basic (constitutively fluorescent) green fluorescent protein published in 1996, derived from Aequorea victoria. It is reported to be a rapidly-maturing weak dimer with moderate acid sensitivity.
   1330..1350    +  misc_feature   MCS (fragment): multiple cloning site
   1351..2592    +  CDS            TARDBP: TADBP_HUMAN - Also known as TDP43. Experimental evidence at protein level: Swiss-Prot protein existence level 1. RNA-binding protein that is involved in various steps of RNA biogenesis and processing (PubMed:23519609). Preferentially binds, via its two RNA recognition motifs RRM1 and RRM2, to GU-repeats on RNA molecules predominantly localized within long introns and in the 3'UTR of mRNAs (PubMed:23519609, PubMed:24240615, PubMed:24464995). In turn, regulates the splicing of many non-coding and protein-coding RNAs including proteins involved in neuronal survival, as well as mRNAs that encode p
   2618..2702    +  CDS            large T antigen (fragment): large T antigen from SV40 (simian virus 40)
   2725..2846    +  polyA_signal   SV40 poly(A) signal: SV40 polyadenylation signal
   2880..3308    -  rep_origin     f1 ori (sequence partly withheld): f1 bacteriophage origin of replication; arrow indicates direction of (+) strand synthesis
   3335..3439    +  promoter       AmpR promoter: bla
   3441..3798    +  promoter       SV40 promoter: SV40 enhancer and early promoter
   3833..4627    +  CDS            NeoR/KanR: aminoglycoside phosphotransferase from Tn5; aph(3')-II (or nptII); confers resistance to neomycin, kanamycin, and G418 (Geneticin®)
   4648..4800    +  CDS            ble (fragment): BLE_KLEPN - Experimental evidence at protein level: Swiss-Prot protein existence level 1. Binding protein with a strong affinity to the bleomycin family of antibiotics. Binds to CL990; an antimitotic-antibiotic compound. From Klebsiella pneumoniae.
   4859..4906    +  polyA_signal   HSV TK poly(A) signal: herpes simplex virus thymidine kinase polyadenylation signal (Cole and Stacy, 1985)
   4997..5013    -  polyA_signal   bGH poly(A) signal (fragment): bovine growth hormone polyadenylation signal
   5235..5823    +  rep_origin     ori: high-copy-number ColE1/pMB1/pBR322/pUC origin of replication
