[The description below was written by a language model from this plasmid's Addgene catalogue record and pLannotate feature annotations shown in this document.]
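Description:
TDP-43 K181E GFP is a mammalian expression plasmid of about 5.9 kb built on the pEGFP-C1 backbone. It produces human TDP-43 (TARDBP) carrying the K181E substitution, with EGFP fused to its N terminus. The human cytomegalovirus immediate-early enhancer and promoter drive a single open reading frame in which EGFP comes first, followed by a short remnant of the multiple cloning site acting as a linker, then the TARDBP coding sequence. An SV40 polyadenylation signal terminates the transcript. The insert was introduced by restriction cloning, but the record does not state the sites used.

In bacteria the plasmid replicates from a high-copy ColE1/pUC-type origin and is selected with kanamycin. Resistance comes from the Tn5 aminoglycoside phosphotransferase (NeoR/KanR) gene. This gene sits behind tandem bacterial (bla) and SV40 early promoters and ends with the HSV TK polyadenylation signal, so the same cassette can also support G418 selection in mammalian cells. An f1 origin is also present, a standard backbone element that permits single-stranded DNA production. The short large T antigen, ble and bGH poly(A) fragments in the annotation are probably incidental matches to backbone sequence rather than functional parts.

TDP-43 is an RNA-binding protein that recognises GU-rich RNA through two RNA recognition motifs and regulates splicing and RNA processing; its gene is also known as ALS10. The stated purpose is simply expression of GFP-tagged mutant TDP-43 K181E, which allows the mutant protein to be followed by fluorescence in transfected cells. The associated publication concerns TDP-43 polymerization and paraspeckle condensation, but the record does not describe the specific functional effect of K181E.
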