Addgene plasmid #237549: TDP-43 K181E GFP
Purpose: Expression of GFP-tag fused to mutant TDP-43 K181E
Depositing lab: Tatyana Shelkovnikova. Depositing organization: University of Sheffield. Publication: Paraspeckle condensation is controlled via TDP-43 polymerization and linked to neuroprotection. Hodgson RE, Huang WP, Lang R, Kumar V, An H, Stender EGP, Chalakova ZP, Driver MD, Sanchez Avila A, Ellis BCS, Day E, Rayment JA, Baeg K, Strange A, Moll T, Wright GSA, van Vugt JJFA, Allen SP, Locker N, Pitout I, Fletcher S, Onck PR, Duss O, Cooper-Knock J, Shelkovnikova TA. Nat Cell Biol. 2026 Mar 18. doi: 10.1038/s41556-026-01895-y. PubMed 41851271.
Backbone
  Vector backbone: pEGFP-C1
  Vector type: Mammalian Expression
Growth in bacteria
  Bacterial resistance: Kanamycin, 50 μg/mL
  Growth temperature: 37°C
  Growth strain: DH5alpha
  Copy number: High Copy
Gene/Insert
  Gene/Insert name: GFP-tagged TDP-43 K181E
  Species: H. sapiens (human)
  Mutation: TDP-43 K181E
  Entrez Gene: TARDBP (a.k.a. ALS10, TDP-43)
  Promoter: CMV
  Tag / fusion protein: EGFP (N terminal on insert)
  Cloning method: Restriction Enzyme; 5′ cloning site Unknown (unknown if destroyed)
Terms and licenses: Academic/Nonprofit Terms; Industry Terms: Not Available to Industry
How to cite: TDP-43 K181E GFP was a gift from Tatyana Shelkovnikova (Addgene plasmid # 237549 ; http://n2t.net/addgene:237549 ; RRID:Addgene_237549)
